Addgene plasmid #116681: pHAGE-SIRPB1-W183*
Purpose: Lentiviral expression of SIRPB1 W183*
Depositing lab: Gordon Mills & Kenneth Scott. Depositing organization: Baylor College of Medicine. Publication: Systematic Functional Annotation of Somatic Mutations in Cancer. Ng PK, Li J, Jeong KJ, Shao S, Chen H, Tsang YH, Sengupta S, Wang Z, Bhavana VH, Tran R, Soewito S, Minussi DC, Moreno D, Kong K, Dogruluk T, Lu H, Gao J, Tokheim C, Zhou DC, Johnson AM, Zeng J, Ip CKM, Ju Z, Wester M, Yu S, Li Y, Vellano CP, Schultz N, Karchin R, Ding L, Lu Y, Cheung LWT, Chen K, Shaw KR, Meric-Bernstam F, Scott KL, Yi S, Sahni N, Liang H, Mills GB. Cancer Cell. 2018 Mar 12;33(3):450-462.e10. doi: 10.1016/j.ccell.2018.01.021. PubMed 29533785.
Backbone
  Vector backbone: pHAGE
  Vector type: Lentiviral
Growth in bacteria
  Bacterial resistance: Ampicillin, 100 μg/mL
  Growth temperature: 37°C
  Growth strain: Stbl3
  Copy number: High Copy
Gene/Insert
  Gene/Insert name: SIRPB1
  Species: H. sapiens (human)
  Mutation: W183*
  Entrez Gene: SIRPB1 (a.k.a. CD172b, FLJ26614, SIRP-BETA-1, DKFZp686A05192)
  Cloning method: Gateway Cloning
Terms and licenses: Academic/Nonprofit Terms; Industry Terms: Not Available to Industry
How to cite: pHAGE-SIRPB1-W183* was a gift from Gordon Mills & Kenneth Scott (Addgene plasmid # 116681 ; http://n2t.net/addgene:116681 ; RRID:Addgene_116681)
