[The description below was written by a language model from this plasmid's Addgene catalogue record and pLannotate feature annotations shown in this document.]
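Description:
pHAGE-SIRPB1-W183* is an HIV-1-derived lentiviral expression plasmid built on the pHAGE backbone and carrying a human SIRPB1 open reading frame with the nonsense mutation W183*. It is propagated in E. coli through a high-copy ColE1/pUC-type origin and selected with ampicillin via the β-lactamase gene. The recombination-tolerant Stbl3 strain is listed as the host, a common choice for plasmids with repeated LTRs. The viral portion contains a truncated 5' LTR, the Ψ packaging signal with an adjoining gag fragment, the Rev response element, the cPPT/CTS and a ΔU3 self-inactivating 3' LTR. The transfer genome can therefore be packaged when helper functions are supplied in trans, and it integrates without regenerating an active viral promoter.

Between the LTRs, the EF-1α promoter drives the SIRPB1 insert, which is flanked by attB1 and attB2 sites left from Gateway recombination. Downstream lie short T3 and T7 promoter sequences, a V5 epitope coding segment, an EMCV IRES followed by EGFP, and a WPRE that enhances transcript expression. The IRES allows EGFP to be translated from the same mRNA independently of the upstream reading frame, so transduced cells can be identified by fluorescence. The annotation tool matches the insert across the length of the SIRPB1 coding region, but the recorded premature stop at codon 183 would truncate the protein. Such a truncated product would not carry the V5 tag. SIRPB1 encodes an immunoglobulin-like myeloid cell-surface receptor. According to the record, the construct comes from a large-scale effort to functionally annotate somatic mutations found in cancer, and it serves for stable lentiviral expression of this mutant allele in mammalian cells.
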