Features (pLannotate 1.2.2; 30 found; start..end, strand, type, name):
    377..634     +  LTR            5' LTR (truncated): truncated 5' long terminal repeat (LTR) from HIV-1
    681..806     +  misc_feature   HIV-1 Ψ: packaging signal of human immunodeficiency virus type 1
    790..1128    +  CDS            HIV-1 gag (fragment): gag protein from human immunodeficiency virus 1; gag
   1303..1536    +  misc_feature   RRE: The Rev response element (RRE) of HIV-1 allows for Rev-dependent mRNA export from the nucleus to the cytoplasm.
   1913..2013    +  CDS            Rev (fragment): human immunodeficiency virus 1 (HIV-1) Rev protein; rev; enhances nuclear export of unspliced and incompletely spliced viral mRNAs
   2058..2175    +  misc_feature   cPPT/CTS: central polypurine tract and central termination sequence of HIV-1
   2223..3401    +  promoter       EF-1α promoter: strong constitutive promoter for human elongation factor EF-1α
   3422..3442    +  protein_bind   attB1: mutant version of attB; core recombination site for the Gateway® BP reaction BP Clonase™
   3463..4656    +  CDS            SIRPB1: SIRB1_HUMAN - Experimental evidence at protein level: Swiss-Prot protein existence level 1. Immunoglobulin-like cell surface receptor involved in the negative regulation of receptor tyrosine kinase-coupled signaling processes. Participates also in the recruitment of tyrosine kinase SYK. Triggers activation of myeloid cells when associated with TYROBP (PubMed:10604985). From Homo sapiens (Human).
   4673..4693    -  protein_bind   attB2: mutant version of attB; core recombination site for the Gateway® BP reaction BP Clonase™
   4702..4720    +  promoter       T3 promoter: promoter for bacteriophage T3 RNA polymerase
   4746..4764    -  promoter       T7 promoter: promoter for bacteriophage T7 RNA polymerase
   4770..4788    -  protein_bind   attB4 (fragment): mutant version of attB; core recombination site for the Gateway® BP reaction BP Clonase™
   4844..4885    +  CDS            V5 tag: epitope tag from simian virus 5
   5011..5473    +  misc_feature   IRES: internal ribosome entry site (IRES) of the encephalomyocarditis virus (EMCV)
   5487..6206    +  CDS            EGFP: the original enhanced GFP (Yang et al., 1996) mammalian codon-optimized
   6220..6808    +  misc_feature   WPRE: woodchuck hepatitis virus posttranscriptional regulatory element
   6816..6881    +  CDS            nef (fragment): NEF_HV1Z2 - Experimental evidence at protein level: Swiss-Prot protein existence level 1. Extracellular Nef protein targets CD4(+) T-lymphocytes for apoptosis by interacting with CXCR4 surface receptors. From Human immunodeficiency virus type 1 group M subtype D (isolate Z2/CDC-Z34) (HIV-1).
   6883..7116    +  LTR            3' LTR (ΔU3): self-inactivating 3' long terminal repeat (LTR) from HIV-1
   7321..7425    +  promoter       AmpR promoter: bla
   7426..8286    +  CDS            AmpR: β-lactamase; bla; confers resistance to ampicillin, carbenicillin, and related antibiotics
   8457..9045    +  rep_origin     ori: high-copy-number ColE1/pMB1/pBR322/pUC origin of replication
   9228..9282    +  CDS            lacI (fragment): lac repressor; lacI; The lac repressor binds to the lac operator to inhibit transcription in E. coli. This inhibition can be relieved by adding lactose or isopropyl-β-D-thiogalactopyranoside (IPTG).
   9288..9381    +  rep_origin     SV40 ori (fragment): SV40 origin of replication
   9406..9443    +  CDS            lacI (fragment): lac repressor; lacI; The lac repressor binds to the lac operator to inhibit transcription in E. coli. This inhibition can be relieved by adding lactose or isopropyl-β-D-thiogalactopyranoside (IPTG).
   9456..9477    +  protein_bind   CAP binding site: CAP binding activates transcription in the presence of cAMP. E. coli catabolite activator protein
   9492..9522    +  promoter       lac promoter: promoter for the E. coli lac operon
   9530..9546    +  protein_bind   lac operator: The lac repressor binds to the lac operator to inhibit transcription in E. coli. This inhibition can be relieved by adding lactose or isopropyl-β-D-thiogalactopyranoside (IPTG). lac repressor encoded by lacI
   9580..9663    +  polyA_signal   SV40 poly(A) signal (fragment): SV40 polyadenylation signal
   9830..329     +  CDS            nef (fragment) (across the origin): NEF_HV1BR - Experimental evidence at protein level: Swiss-Prot protein existence level 1. Extracellular Nef protein targets CD4(+) T-lymphocytes for apoptosis by interacting with CXCR4 surface receptors (PubMed:14990729). From Human immunodeficiency virus type 1 group M subtype B (isolate BRU/LAI) (HIV-1).
>Addgene plasmid #116681 | pHAGE-SIRPB1-W183* | addgene full sequence | sequence record 250456 | Addgene NGS Result
TGGAAGGGCTAATTCACTCCCAAAGAAGACAAGATATCCTTGATCTGTGGATCTACCACACACAAGGCTA
CTTCCCTGATTAGCAGAACTACACACCAGGGCCAGGGGTCAGATATCCACTGACCTTTGGATGGTGCTAC
AAGCTAGTACCAGTTGAGCCAGATAAGGTAGAAGAGGCCAATAAAGGAGAGAACACCAGCTTGTTACACC
CTGTGAGCCTGCATGGGATGGATGACCCGGAGAGAGAAGTGTTAGAGTGGAGGTTTGACAGCCGCCTAGC
ATTTCATCACGTGGCCCGAGAGCTGCATCCGGAGTACTTCAAGAACTGCTGATATCGAGCTTGCTACAAG
GGACTTTCCGCTGGGGACTTTCCAGGGAGGCGTGGCCTGGGCGGGACTGGGGAGTGGCGAGCCCTCAGAT
CCTGCATATAAGCAGCTGCTTTTTGCCTGTACTGGGTCTCTCTGGTTAGACCAGATCTGAGCCTGGGAGC
TCTCTGGCTAACTAGGGAACCCACTGCTTAAGCCTCAATAAAGCTTGCCTTGAGTGCTTCAAGTAGTGTG
TGCCCGTCTGTTGTGTGACTCTGGTAACTAGAGATCCCTCAGACCCTTTTAGTCAGTGTGGAAAATCTCT
AGCAGTGGCGCCCGAACAGGGACTTGAAAGCGAAAGGGAAACCAGAGGAGCTCTCTCGACGCAGGACTCG
GCTTGCTGAAGCGCGCACGGCAAGAGGCGAGGGGCGGCGACTGGTGAGTACGCCAAAAATTTTGACTAGC
GGAGGCTAGAAGGAGAGAGATGGGTGCGAGAGCGTCAGTATTAAGCGGGGGAGAATTAGATCGCGATGGG
AAAAAATTCGGTTAAGGCCAGGGGGAAAGAAAAAATATAAATTAAAACATATAGTATGGGCAAGCAGGGA
GCTAGAACGATTCGCAGTTAATCCTGGCCTGTTAGAAACATCAGAAGGCTGTAGACAAATACTGGGACAG
CTACAACCATCCCTTCAGACAGGATCAGAAGAACTTAGATCATTATATAATACAGTAGCAACCCTCTATT
GTGTGCATCAAAGGATAGAGATAAAAGACACCAAGGAAGCTTTAGACAAGATAGAGGAAGAGCAAAACAA
AAGTAAGACCACCGCACAGCAAGCGGCCGGCCGCTGATCTTCAGACCTGGAGGAGGAGATATGAGGGACA
ATTGGAGAAGTGAATTATATAAATATAAAGTAGTAAAAATTGAACCATTAGGAGTAGCACCCACCAAGGC
AAAGAGAAGAGTGGTGCAGAGAGAAAAAAGAGCAGTGGGAATAGGAGCTTTGTTCCTTGGGTTCTTGGGA
GCAGCAGGAAGCACTATGGGCGCAGCGTCAATGACGCTGACGGTACAGGCCAGACAATTATTGTCTGGTA
TAGTGCAGCAGCAGAACAATTTGCTGAGGGCTATTGAGGCGCAACAGCATCTGTTGCAACTCACAGTCTG
GGGCATCAAGCAGCTCCAGGCAAGAATCCTGGCTGTGGAAAGATACCTAAAGGATCAACAGCTCCTGGGG
ATTTGGGGTTGCTCTGGAAAACTCATTTGCACCACTGCTGTGCCTTGGAATGCTAGTTGGAGTAATAAAT
CTCTGGAACAGATTTGGAATCACACGACCTGGATGGAGTGGGACAGAGAAATTAACAATTACACAAGCTT
AATACACTCCTTAATTGAAGAATCGCAAAACCAGCAAGAAAAGAATGAACAAGAATTATTGGAATTAGAT
AAATGGGCAAGTTTGTGGAATTGGTTTAACATAACAAATTGGCTGTGGTATATAAAATTATTCATAATGA
TAGTAGGAGGCTTGGTAGGTTTAAGAATAGTTTTTGCTGTACTTTCTATAGTGAATAGAGTTAGGCAGGG
ATATTCACCATTATCGTTTCAGACCCACCTCCCAACCCCGAGGGGACCCGACAGGCCCGAAGGAATAGAA
GAAGAAGGTGGAGAGAGAGACAGAGACAGATCCATTCGATTAGTGAACGGATCTCGACGGTATCGCCGAA
TTCACAAATGGCAGTATTCATCCACAATTTTAAAAGAAAAGGGGGGATTGGGGGGTACAGTGCAGGGGAA
AGAATAGTAGACATAATAGCAACAGACATACAAACTAAAGAATTACAAAAACAAATTACAAAAATTCAAA
ATTTTCGGGTTTATTACAGGGACAGCAGAGATCCAGTTTGGACTAGTCGTGAGGCTCCGGTGCCCGTCAG
TGGGCAGAGCGCACATCGCCCACAGTCCCCGAGAAGTTGGGGGGAGGGGTCGGCAATTGAACCGGTGCCT
AGAGAAGGTGGCGCGGGGTAAACTGGGAAAGTGATGTCGTGTACTGGCTCCGCCTTTTTCCCGAGGGTGG
GGGAGAACCGTATATAAGTGCAGTAGTCGCCGTGAACGTTCTTTTTCGCAACGGGTTTGCCGCCAGAACA
CAGGTAAGTGCCGTGTGTGGTTCCCGCGGGCCTGGCCTCTTTACGGGTTATGGCCCTTGCGTGCCTTGAA
TTACTTCCACCTGGCTGCAGTACGTGATTCTTGATCCCGAGCTTCGGGTTGGAAGTGGGTGGGAGAGTTC
GAGGCCTTGCGCTTAAGGAGCCCCTTCGCCTCGTGCTTGAGTTGAGGCCTGGCCTGGGCGCTGGGGCCGC
CGCGTGCGAATCTGGTGGCACCTTCGCGCCTGTCTCGCTGCTTTCGATAAGTCTCTAGCCATTTAAAATT
TTTGATGACCTGCTGCGACGCTTTTTTTCTGGCAAGATAGTCTTGTAAATGCGGGCCAAGATCTGCACAC
TGGTATTTCGGTTTTTGGGGCCGCGGGCGGCGACGGGGCCCGTGCGTCCCAGCGCACATGTTCGGCGAGG
CGGGGCCTGCGAGCGCGGCCACCGAGAATCGGACGGGGGTAGTCTCAAGCTGGCCGGCCTGCTCTGGTGC
CTGGCCTCGCGCCGCCGTGTATCGCCCCGCCCTGGGCGGCAAGGCTGGCCCGGTCGGCACCAGTTGCGTG
AGCGGAAAGATGGCCGCTTCCCGGCCCTGCTGCAGGGAGCTCAAAATGGAGGACGCGGCGCTCGGGAGAG
CGGGCGGGTGAGTCACCCACACAAAGGAAAAGGGCCTTTCCGTCCTCAGCCGTCGCTTCATGTGACTCCA
CGGAGTACCGGGCGCCGTCCAGGCACCTCGATTAGTTCTCGAGCTTTTGGAGTACGTCGTCTTTAGGTTG
GGGGGAGGGGTTTTATGCGATGGAGTTTCCCCACACTGAGTGGGTGGAGACTGAAGTTAGGCCAGCTTGG
CACTTGATGTAATTCTCCTTGGAATTTGCCCTTTTTGAGTTTGGATCTTGGTTCATTCTCAAGCCTCAGA
CAGTGGTTCAAAGTTTTTTTCTTCCATTTCAGGTGTCGTGAAGCGGCCCTGCAGATATCAACAAGTTTGT
ACAAAAAAGCAGAAGGGCCGTCAAGGCCCACCATGCCCGTGCCAGCCTCCTGGCCCCACCTTCCTAGTCC
TTTCCTGCTGATGACGCTACTGCTGGGGAGACTCACAGGAGTGGCAGGTGAGGACGAGCTACAGGTGATT
CAGCCTGAAAAGTCCGTATCAGTTGCAGCTGGAGAGTCGGCCACTCTGCGCTGTGCTATGACGTCCCTGA
TCCCTGTGGGGCCCATCATGTGGTTTAGAGGAGCTGGAGCAGGCCGGGAATTAATCTACAATCAGAAAGA
AGGCCACTTCCCACGGGTAACAACTGTTTCAGAACTCACAAAGAGAAACAACCTGGACTTTTCCATCAGC
ATCAGTAACATCACCCCAGCAGACGCCGGCACCTACTACTGTGTGAAGTTCCGGAAAGGGAGCCCTGACG
ACGTGGAGTTTAAGTCTGGAGCAGGCACTGAGCTGTCTGTGCGCGCCAAACCCTCTGCCCCCGTGGTATC
GGGCCCTGCGGTGAGGGCCACACCTGAGCACACAGTGAGCTTCACCTGCGAGTCCCATGGCTTCTCTCCC
AGAGACATCACCCTGAAATAGTTCAAAAATGGGAATGAGCTCTCAGACTTCCAGACCAACGTGGACCCCG
CAGGAGACAGTGTGTCCTACAGCATCCACAGCACAGCCAGGGTGGTGCTGACCCGTGGGGACGTTCACTC
TCAAGTCATCTGCGAGATAGCCCACATCACCTTGCAGGGGGACCCTCTTCGTGGGACTGCCAACTTGTCT
GAGGCCATCCGAGTTCCACCCACCTTGGAGGTTACTCAACAGCCCATGAGGGCAGAGAACCAGGCAAACG
TCACCTGCCAGGTGAGCAATTTCTACCCCCGGGGACTACAGCTGACCTGGTTGGAGAATGGAAATGTGTC
CCGGACAGAAACAGCTTCGACCCTCATAGAGAACAAGGATGGCACCTACAACTGGATGAGCTGGCTCCTG
GTGAACACCTGTGCCCACAGGGACGATGTGGTGCTCACCTGTCAGGTGGAGCATGATGGGCAGCAAGCAG
TCAGCAAAAGCTATGCCCTGGAGATCTCAGCGCACCAGAAGGAGCACGGCTCAGATATCACCCATGAAGC
AGCGCTGGCTCCTACTGCTCCACTCCTCGTAGCTCTCCTCCTGGGCCCCAAGCTGCTACTGGTGGTTGGT
GTCTCTGCCATCTACATCTGCTGGAAACAGAAGGCCTAAGGCCTCATGGGCCCAGCTTTCTTGTACAAAG
TGGTGATATCCAATTAACCCTCACTAAAGGTAAAGAGTGATGTAAATAGAAGTTCCCTATAGTGAGTCGT
ATTACCACCCAACTTTTCTATACAAAGTGGTTGATATCCAGCACAGTGGCGGCCGCTCGAGTCTAGAGGG
CCCGCGGTTCGAAGGTAAGCCTATCCCTAACCCTCTCCTCGGTCTCGATTCTACGCGTACCGGTTAGTAA
TGAGATCCCTCCCCCCCCCCTAACGTTACTGGCCGAAGCCGCTTGGAATAAGGCCGGTGTGCGTTTGTCT
ATATGTTATTTTCCACCATATTGCCGTCTTTTGGCAATGTGAGGGCCCGGAAACCTGGCCCTGTCTTCTT
GACGAGCATTCCTAGGGGTCTTTCCCCTCTCGCCAAAGGAATGCAAGGTCTGTTGAATGTCGTGAAGGAA
GCAGTTCCTCTGGAAGCTTCTTGAAGACAAACAACGTCTGTAGCGACCCTTTGCAGGCAGCGGAACCCCC
CACCTGGCGACAGGTGCCTCTGCGGCCAAAAGCCACGTGTATAAGATACACCTGCAAAGGCGGCACAACC
CCAGTGCCACGTTGTGAGTTGGATAGTTGTGGAAAGAGTCAAATGGCTCTCCTCAAGCGTATTCAACAAG
GGGCTGAAGGATGCCCAGAAGGTACCCCATTGTATGGGATCTGATCTGGGGCCTCGGTGCACATGCTTTA
CATGTGTTTAGTCGAGGTTAAAAAAACGTCTAGGCCCCCCGAACCACGGGGACGTGGTTTTCCTTTGAAA
AACACGATGATAATATGGCCACACATATGGTGAGCAAGGGCGAGGAGCTGTTCACCGGGGTGGTGCCCAT
CCTGGTCGAGCTGGACGGCGACGTAAACGGCCACAAGTTCAGCGTGTCCGGCGAGGGCGAGGGCGATGCC
ACCTACGGCAAGCTGACCCTGAAGTTCATCTGCACCACCGGCAAGCTGCCCGTGCCCTGGCCCACCCTCG
TGACCACCCTGACCTACGGCGTGCAGTGCTTCAGCCGCTACCCCGACCACATGAAGCAGCACGACTTCTT
CAAGTCCGCCATGCCCGAAGGCTACGTCCAGGAGCGCACCATCTTCTTCAAGGACGACGGCAACTACAAG
ACCCGCGCCGAGGTGAAGTTCGAGGGCGACACCCTGGTGAACCGCATCGAGCTGAAGGGCATCGACTTCA
AGGAGGACGGCAACATCCTGGGGCACAAGCTGGAGTACAACTACAACAGCCACAACGTCTATATCATGGC
CGACAAGCAGAAGAACGGCATCAAGGTGAACTTCAAGATCCGCCACAACATCGAGGACGGCAGCGTGCAG
CTCGCCGACCACTACCAGCAGAACACCCCCATCGGCGACGGCCCCGTGCTGCTGCCCGACAACCACTACC
TGAGCACCCAGTCCGCCCTGAGCAAAGACCCCAACGAGAAGCGCGATCACATGGTCCTGCTGGAGTTCGT
GACCGCCGCCGGGATCACTCTCGGCATGGACGAGCTGTACAAGTAAATCGATAGATCCTAATCAACCTCT
GGATTACAAAATTTGTGAAAGATTGACTGGTATTCTTAACTATGTTGCTCCTTTTACGCTATGTGGATAC
GCTGCTTTAATGCCTTTGTATCATGCTATTGCTTCCCGTATGGCTTTCATTTTCTCCTCCTTGTATAAAT
CCTGGTTGCTGTCTCTTTATGAGGAGTTGTGGCCCGTTGTCAGGCAACGTGGCGTGGTGTGCACTGTGTT
TGCTGACGCAACCCCCACTGGTTGGGGCATTGCCACCACCTGTCAGCTCCTTTCCGGGACTTTCGCTTTC
CCCCTCCCTATTGCCACGGCGGAACTCATCGCCGCCTGCCTTGCCCGCTGCTGGACAGGGGCTCGGCTGT
TGGGCACTGACAATTCCGTGGTGTTGTCGGGGAAATCATCGTCCTTTCCTTGGCTGCTCGCCTGTGTTGC
CACCTGGATTCTGCGCGGGACGTCCTTCTGCTACGTCCCTTCGGCCCTCAATCCAGCGGACCTTCCTTCC
CGCGGCCTGCTGCCGGCTCTGCGGCCTCTTCCGCGTCTTCGCCTTCGCCCTCAGACGAGTCGGATCTCCC
TTTGGGCCGCCTCCCCGCCTGAGATCCTTTAAGACCAATGACTTACAAGGCAGCTGTAGATCTTAGCCAC
TTTTTAAAAGAAAAGGGGGGACTGGAAGGGCTAATTCACTCCCAACGAAGACAAGATCTGCTTTTTGCTT
GTACTGGGTCTCTCTGGTTAGACCAGATCTGAGCCTGGGAGCTCTCTGGCTAACTAGGGAACCCACTGCT
TAAGCCTCAATAAAGCTTGCCTTGAGTGCTTCAAGTAGTGTGTGCCCGTCTGTTGTGTGACTCTGGTAAC
TAGAGATCCCTCAGACCCTTTTAGTCAGTGTGGAAAATCTCTAGCAGTAGTAGTTCATGTCATCTTATTA
TTCAGTATTTATAACTTGCAAAGAAATGAATATCAGAGAGTGAGAGGCCCGGGTTAATTAAGGAAAGGGC
TAGATCATTCTTGAAGACGAAAGGGCCTCGTGATACGCCTATTTTTATAGGTTAATGTCATGATAATAAT
GGTTTCTTAGACGTCAGGTGGCACTTTTCGGGGAAATGTGCGCGGAACCCCTATTTGTTTATTTTTCTAA
ATACATTCAAATATGTATCCGCTCATGAGACAATAACCCTGATAAATGCTTCAATAATATTGAAAAAGGA
AGAGTATGAGTATTCAACATTTCCGTGTCGCCCTTATTCCCTTTTTTGCGGCATTTTGCCTTCCTGTTTT
TGCTCACCCAGAAACGCTGGTGAAAGTAAAAGATGCTGAAGATCAGTTGGGTGCACGAGTGGGTTACATC
GAACTGGATCTCAACAGCGGTAAGATCCTTGAGAGTTTTCGCCCCGAAGAACGTTTTCCAATGATGAGCA
CTTTTAAAGTTCTGCTATGTGGCGCGGTATTATCCCGTGTTGACGCCGGGCAAGAGCAACTCGGTCGCCG
CATACACTATTCTCAGAATGACTTGGTTGAGTACTCACCAGTCACAGAAAAGCATCTTACGGATGGCATG
ACAGTAAGAGAATTATGCAGTGCTGCCATAACCATGAGTGATAACACTGCGGCCAACTTACTTCTGACAA
CGATCGGAGGACCGAAGGAGCTAACCGCTTTTTTGCACAACATGGGGGATCATGTAACTCGCCTTGATCG
TTGGGAACCGGAGCTGAATGAAGCCATACCAAACGACGAGCGTGACACCACGATGCCTGTAGCAATGGCA
ACAACGTTGCGCAAACTATTAACTGGCGAACTACTTACTCTAGCTTCCCGGCAACAATTAATAGACTGGA
TGGAGGCGGATAAAGTTGCAGGACCACTTCTGCGCTCGGCCCTTCCGGCTGGCTGGTTTATTGCTGATAA
ATCTGGAGCCGGTGAGCGTGGGTCTCGCGGTATCATTGCAGCACTGGGGCCAGATGGTAAGCCCTCCCGT
ATCGTAGTTATCTACACGACGGGGAGTCAGGCAACTATGGATGAACGAAATAGACAGATCGCTGAGATAG
GTGCCTCACTGATTAAGCATTGGTAACTGTCAGACCAAGTTTACTCATATATACTTTAGATTGATTTAAA
ACTTCATTTTTAATTTAAAAGGATCTAGGTGAAGATCCTTTTTGATAATCTCATGACCAAAATCCCTTAA
CGTGAGTTTTCGTTCCACTGAGCGTCAGACCCCGTAGAAAAGATCAAAGGATCTTCTTGAGATCCTTTTT
TTCTGCGCGTAATCTGCTGCTTGCAAACAAAAAAACCACCGCTACCAGCGGTGGTTTGTTTGCCGGATCA
AGAGCTACCAACTCTTTTTCCGAAGGTAACTGGCTTCAGCAGAGCGCAGATACCAAATACTGTTCTTCTA
GTGTAGCCGTAGTTAGGCCACCACTTCAAGAACTCTGTAGCACCGCCTACATACCTCGCTCTGCTAATCC
TGTTACCAGTGGCTGCTGCCAGTGGCGATAAGTCGTGTCTTACCGGGTTGGACTCAAGACGATAGTTACC
GGATAAGGCGCAGCGGTCGGGCTGAACGGGGGGTTCGTGCACACAGCCCAGCTTGGAGCGAACGACCTAC
ACCGAACTGAGATACCTACAGCGTGAGCTATGAGAAAGCGCCACGCTTCCCGAAGGGAGAAAGGCGGACA
GGTATCCGGTAAGCGGCAGGGTCGGAACAGGAGAGCGCACGAGGGAGCTTCCAGGGGGAAACGCCTGGTA
TCTTTATAGTCCTGTCGGGTTTCGCCACCTCTGACTTGAGCGTCGATTTTTGTGATGCTCGTCAGGGGGG
CGGAGCCTATGGAAAAACGCCAGCAACGCGGCCTTTTTACGGTTCCTGGCCTTTTGCTGGCCTTTTGCTC
ACATGTTCTTTCCTGCGTTATCCCCTGATTCTGTGGATAACCGTATTACCGCCTTTGAGTGAGCTGATAC
CGCTCGCCGCAGCCGAACGACCGAGCGCAGCGAGTCAGTGAGCGAGGAAGCGGAAGAGCGCCCAATACGC
AAACCGCCTCTCCCCGCGCGTTGGCCGATTCATTAATGCAGCAAGCTCATGGCTGACTAATTTTTTTTAT
TTATGCAGAGGCCGAGGCCGCCTCGGCCTCTGAGCTATTCCAGAAGTAGTGAGGAGGCTTTTTTGGAGGC
CTAGGCTTTTGCAAAAAGCTCCCCGTGGCACGACAGGTTTCCCGACTGGAAAGCGGGCAGTGAGCGCAAC
GCAATTAATGTGAGTTAGCTCACTCATTAGGCACCCCAGGCTTTACACTTTATGCTTCCGGCTCGTATGT
TGTGTGGAATTGTGAGCGGATAACAATTTCACACAGGAAACAGCTATGACATGATTACGAATTTCACAAA
TAAAGCATTTTTTTCACTGCATTCTAGTTGTGGTTTGTCCAAACTCATCAATGTATCTTATCATGTCTGG
ATCAACTGGATAACTCAAGCTAACCAAAATCATCCCAAACTTCCCACCCCATACCCTATTACCACTGCCA
ATTACCTGTGGTTTCATTTACTCTAAACCTGTGATTCCTCTGAATTATTTTCATTTTAAAGAAATTGTAT
TTGTTAAATATGTACTACAAACTTAGTAGT
