>Addgene plasmid #116681 | pHAGE-SIRPB1-W183* | depositor partial sequence | sequence record 219556 | insert
ATGCCCGTGCCAGCCTCCTGGCCCCACCTTCCTAGTCCTTTCCTGCTGATGACGCTACTGCTGGGGAGAC
TCACAGGAGTGGCAGGTGAGGACGAGCTACAGGTGATTCAGCCTGAAAAGTCCGTATCAGTTGCAGCTGG
AGAGTCGGCCACTCTGCGCTGTGCTATGACGTCCCTGATCCCTGTGGGGCCCATCATGTGGTTTAGAGGA
GCTGGAGCAGGCCGGGAATTAATCTACAATCAGAAAGAAGGCCACTTCCCACGGGTAACAACTGTTTCAG
AACTCACAAAGAGAAACAACCTGGACTTTTCCATCAGCATCAGTAACATCACCCCAGCAGACGCCGGCAC
CTACTACTGTGTGAAGTTCCGGAAAGGGAGCCCTGACGACGTGGAGTTTAAGTCTGGAGCAGGCACTGAG
CTGTCTGTGCGCGCCAAACCCTCTGCCCCCGTGGTATCGGGCCCTGCGGTGAGGGCCACACCTGAGCACA
CAGTGAGCTTCACCTGCGAGTCCCATGGCTTCTCTCCCAGAGACATCACCCTGAAATAGTTCAAAAATGG
GAATGAGCTCTCAGACTTCCAGACCAACGTGGACCCCGCAGGAGACAGTGTGTCCTACAGCATCCACAGC
ACAGCCAGGGTGGTGCTGACCCGTGGGGACGTTCACTCTCAAGTCATCTGCGAGATAGCCCACATCACCT
TGCAGGGGGACCCTCTTCGTGGGACTGCCAACTTGTCTGAGGCCATCCGAGTTCCACCCACCTTGGAGGT
TACTCAACAGCCCATGAGGGCAGAGAACCAGGCAAACGTCACCTGCCAGGTGAGCAATTTCTACCCCCGG
GGACTACAGCTGACCTGGTTGGAGAATGGAAATGTGTCCCGGACAGAAACAGCTTCGACCCTCATAGAGA
ACAAGGATGGCACCTACAACTGGATGAGCTGGCTCCTGGTGAACACCTGTGCCCACAGGGACGATGTGGT
GCTCACCTGTCAGGTGGAGCATGATGGGCAGCAAGCAGTCAGCAAAAGCTATGCCCTGGAGATCTCAGCG
CACCAGAAGGAGCACGGCTCAGATATCACCCATGAAGCAGCGCTGGCTCCTACTGCTCCACTCCTCGTAG
CTCTCCTCCTGGGCCCCAAGCTGCTACTGGTGGTTGGTGTCTCTGCCATCTACATCTGCTGGAAACAGAA
GGCCTAA
